Addgene plasmid #67522: pSuper-PICK1 shRNA
Purpose: Expresses shRNA against PICK1
Depositing lab: Victor Anggono & Richard Huganir. Depositing organization: Johns Hopkins University and School of Medicine. Publication: PICK1 loss of function occludes homeostatic synaptic scaling. Anggono V, Clem RL, Huganir RL. J Neurosci. 2011 Feb 9;31(6):2188-96. doi: 10.1523/JNEUROSCI.5633-10.2011. PubMed 21307255.
Backbone
  Vector backbone: pSuper
  Backbone manufacturer: Oligoengine
  Backbone size w/o insert (bp): 3176
  Total vector size (bp): 3213
  Vector type: Mammalian Expression, RNAi
Growth in bacteria
  Bacterial resistance: Ampicillin, 100 μg/mL
  Growth temperature: 37°C
  Growth strain: DH5alpha
  Copy number: Unknown
Gene/Insert
  Cloning method: Restriction Enzyme; 5′ cloning site BglII (destroyed during cloning); 3′ cloning site XhoI (not destroyed)
  Sequencing primers: 5′ AATACGACTCACTATAG; 3′ CTTTAGTGAGGGTTAAT
Terms and licenses: Academic/Nonprofit Terms; Industry Terms: Not Available to Industry
How to cite: pSuper-PICK1 shRNA was a gift from Victor Anggono & Richard Huganir (Addgene plasmid # 67522 ; http://n2t.net/addgene:67522 ; RRID:Addgene_67522)
