[The description below was written by a language model from this plasmid's Addgene catalogue record and the feature table of its GenBank file.]
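Description:
pSuper-PICK1 shRNA is a small mammalian RNAi plasmid built on the commercial pSuper backbone, a pBluescript-derived vector designed to transcribe short hairpin RNAs in transfected mammalian cells. In bacteria it is maintained through a high-copy ColE1/pUC-type origin of replication and selected with ampicillin via the beta-lactamase (AmpR) gene and its own promoter. An f1 phage origin is also present, a holdover from the phagemid backbone that permits single-stranded DNA production. The record shows no mammalian selection marker or fluorescent reporter, so the plasmid appears suited to transient transfection, with any identification of transfected cells relying on a separate co-delivered marker.

The functional unit is the human H1 RNA promoter, an RNA polymerase III promoter that produces short transcripts with defined ends and is widely used to drive hairpin expression. The hairpin-encoding oligonucleotide targeting PICK1 was inserted by restriction cloning just downstream of this promoter, between a BglII site that was destroyed in the process and a retained XhoI site. The insert itself is not annotated in the feature table, but it would lie in the gap between the H1 promoter and the T3 promoter. The record does not state the target sequence or the species of PICK1 addressed. The cassette is flanked by T7 and T3 promoters, M13 and SK primer sites, and remnants of the lac promoter/operator region, which mainly serve for sequence verification. The catalogue size and the sequence record differ by a few base pairs. The associated publication concerns PICK1 loss of function and homeostatic synaptic scaling, consistent with use of the plasmid for PICK1 knockdown.
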