LOCUS       Exported 3210 bp ds-DNA circular SYN 13-MAY-2021
DEFINITION  Expresses shRNA against PICK1.
ACCESSION   .
VERSION     .
KEYWORDS    pSuper-PICK1 shRNA
SOURCE      synthetic DNA construct
  ORGANISM  synthetic DNA construct
REFERENCE   1 (bases 1 to 3210)
  AUTHORS   Anggono V, Clem RL, Huganir RL
  TITLE     PICK1 loss of function occludes homeostatic synaptic scaling.
  JOURNAL   J Neurosci. 2011 Feb 9;31(6):2188-96. doi:
            10.1523/JNEUROSCI.5633-10.2011.
  PUBMED    21307255
REFERENCE   2 (bases 1 to 3210)
  AUTHORS   .
  TITLE     Direct Submission
  JOURNAL   Exported May 13, 2021 from SnapGene Server 1.1.58
            http://www.snapgene.com
FEATURES             Location/Qualifiers
     source          1..3210
                     /organism="synthetic DNA construct"
                     /mol_type="other DNA"
     rep_origin      complement(3..458)
                     /direction=LEFT
                     /label=f1 ori
                     /note="f1 bacteriophage origin of replication; arrow
                     indicates direction of (+) strand synthesis"
     primer_bind     complement(140..161)
                     /label=F1ori-F
                     /note="F1 origin, forward primer"
     primer_bind     352..371
                     /label=F1ori-R
                     /note="F1 origin, reverse primer"
     primer_bind     585..607
                     /label=M13/pUC Forward
                     /note="In lacZ gene"
     primer_bind     599..616
                     /label=M13 Forward
                     /note="In lacZ gene. Also called M13-F20 or M13 (-21)
                     Forward"
     primer_bind     600..616
                     /label=M13 fwd
                     /note="common sequencing primer, one of multiple similar
                     variants"
     primer_bind     623..642
                     /label=T7
                     /note="T7 promoter, forward primer"
     promoter        623..641
                     /label=T7 promoter
                     /note="promoter for bacteriophage T7 RNA polymerase"
     primer_bind     674..690
                     /label=SK primer
                     /note="common sequencing primer, one of multiple similar
                     variants"
     primer_bind     674..690
                     /label=pBluescriptSK
                     /note="For pBluescript vector"
     promoter        710..924
                     /label=H1 promoter
                     /note="human H1 RNA promoter"
     primer_bind     845..864
                     /label=H1
                     /note="Human H1 promoter, forward primer"
     promoter        complement(1022..1040)
                     /label=T3 promoter
                     /note="promoter for bacteriophage T3 RNA polymerase"
     primer_bind     complement(1061..1077)
                     /label=M13 rev
                     /note="common sequencing primer, one of multiple similar
                     variants"
     primer_bind     complement(1061..1077)
                     /label=M13 Reverse
                     /note="In lacZ gene. Also called M13-rev"
     primer_bind     complement(1074..1096)
                     /label=M13/pUC Reverse
                     /note="In lacZ gene"
     protein_bind    1085..1101
                     /label=lac operator
                     /bound_moiety="lac repressor encoded by lacI"
                     /note="The lac repressor binds to the lac operator to
                     inhibit transcription in E. coli. This inhibition can be
                     relieved by adding lactose or
                     isopropyl-beta-D-thiogalactopyranoside (IPTG)."
     promoter        complement(1109..1139)
                     /label=lac promoter
                     /note="promoter for the E. coli lac operon"
     protein_bind    1154..1175
                     /label=CAP binding site
                     /bound_moiety="E. coli catabolite activator protein"
                     /note="CAP binding activates transcription in the presence
                     of cAMP."
     primer_bind     complement(1292..1309)
                     /label=L4440
                     /note="L4440 vector, forward primer"
     rep_origin      complement(1463..2051)
                     /direction=LEFT
                     /label=ori
                     /note="high-copy-number ColE1/pMB1/pBR322/pUC origin of
                     replication"
     primer_bind     complement(1543..1562)
                     /label=pBR322ori-F
                     /note="pBR322 origin, forward primer"
     CDS             complement(2222..3082)
                     /codon_start=1
                     /gene="bla"
                     /product="beta-lactamase"
                     /label=AmpR
                     /note="confers resistance to ampicillin, carbenicillin, and
                     related antibiotics"
                     /translation="MSIQHFRVALIPFFAAFCLPVFAHPETLVKVKDAEDQLGARVGYI
                     ELDLNSGKILESFRPEERFPMMSTFKVLLCGAVLSRIDAGQEQLGRRIHYSQNDLVEYS
                     PVTEKHLTDGMTVRELCSAAITMSDNTAANLLLTTIGGPKELTAFLHNMGDHVTRLDRW
                     EPELNEAIPNDERDTTMPVAMATTLRKLLTGELLTLASRQQLIDWMEADKVAGPLLRSA
                     LPAGWFIADKSGAGERGSRGIIAALGPDGKPSRIVVIYTTGSQATMDERNRQIAEIGAS
                     LIKHW"
     primer_bind     2845..2864
                     /label=Amp-R
                     /note="Ampicillin resistance gene, reverse primer"
     promoter        complement(3083..3187)
                     /gene="bla"
                     /label=AmpR promoter
ORIGIN
        1 ctaaattgta agcgttaata ttttgttaaa attcgcgtta aatttttgtt aaatcagctc
       61 attttttaac caataggccg aaatcggcaa aatcccttat aaatcaaaag aatagaccga
      121 gatagggttg agtgttgttc cagtttggaa caagagtcca ctattaaaga acgtggactc
      181 caacgtcaaa ggnnnnnnnn nnnnnnnnnn nnnnnnnnnn nnnnnnnnnn nnnnnnnnnn
      241 ntnnnnnnnn nnnnnnnnnn nnnnnnnnnn nnnnnnnnnn nnnnnnnnnn nnnnnnnnnn
      301 nnnnnnnnnn nnnnnnnnnn nnnnnnnnnn nnngnnnnnn nnnnnnnnnn nnnnnnnnnn
      361 nnnnnnnnnn nnnnnnnnnn nnnnnnnnnn nnnnnnnnnn nnnnnnnnnn nnnnnnnnnn
      421 nnnnnnnnnn nnnnnnnnnn nnnnnnnnnn nnnnnnnncc cattcgccat tcaggctgcg
      481 caactgttgg gaagggcgat cggtgcgggc ctcttcgcta ttacgccagc tggcgaaagg
      541 gggatgtgct gcaaggcgat taagttgggt aacgccaggg ttttcccagt cacgacgttg
      601 taaaacgacg gccagtgaat tgtaatacga ctcactatag ggcgaattgg agctccaccg
      661 cggtggcggc cgctctagaa ctagtggatc ccccgggctg caggaattcg aacgctgacg
      721 tcatcaaccc gctccaagga atcgcgggcc cagtgtcact aggcgggaac acccagcgcg
      781 cgtgcgccct ggcaggaaga tggctgtgag ggacagggga gtggcgccct gcaatatttg
      841 catgtcgcta tgtgttctgg gaaatcacca taaacgtgaa atgtctttgg atttgggaat
      901 cttataagtt ctgtatgaga ccacagatcc ccgcctcacc atcaagaagt accttcaaga
      961 gaggtacttc ttgatggtga ggcttttttc tcgagggggg gcccggtacc agcttttgtt
     1021 ccctttagtg agggttaatt tcgagcttgg cgtaatcatg gtcatagctg tttcctgtgt
     1081 gaaattgtta tccgctcaca attccacaca acatacgagc cggaagcata aagtgtaaag
     1141 cctggggtgc ctaatgagtg agctaactca cattaattgc gttgcgctca ctgcccgctt
     1201 tccagtcggg aaacctgtcg tgccagctgc attaatgaat cggccaacgc gcggggagag
     1261 gcggtttgcg tattgggcgc tcttccgctt cctcgctcac tgactcgctg cgctcggtcg
     1321 ttcggctgcg gcgagcggta tcagctcact caaaggcggt aatacggtta tccacagaat
     1381 caggggataa cgcaggaaag aacatgtgag caaaaggcca gcaaaaggcc aggaaccgta
     1441 aaaaggccgc gttgctggcg tttttccata ggctccgccc ccctgacgag catcacaaaa
     1501 atcgacgctc aagtcagagg tggcgaaacc cgacaggact ataaagatac caggcgtttc
     1561 cccctggaag ctccctcgtg cgctctcctg ttccgaccct gccgcttacc ggatacctgt
     1621 ccgcctttct cccttcggga agcgtggcgc tttctcatag ctcacgctgt aggtatctca
     1681 gttcggtgta ggtcgttcgc tccaagctgg gctgtgtgca cgaacccccc gttcagcccg
     1741 accgctgcgc cttatccggt aactatcgtc ttgagtccaa cccggtaaga cacgacttat
     1801 cgccactggc agcagccact ggtaacagga ttagcagagc gaggtatgta ggcggtgcta
     1861 cagagttctt gaagtggtgg cctaactacg gctacactag aagaacagta tttggtatct
     1921 gcgctctgct gaagccagtt accttcggaa aaagagttgg tagctcttga tccggcaaac
     1981 aaaccaccgc tggtagcggt ggtttttttg tttgcaagca gcagattacg cgcagaaaaa
     2041 aaggatctca agaagatcct ttgatctttt ctacggggtc tgacgctcag tggaacgaaa
     2101 actcacgtta agggattttg gtcatgagat tatcaaaaag gatcttcacc tagatccttt
     2161 taaattaaaa atgaagtttt aaatcaatct aaagtatata tgagtaaact tggtctgaca
     2221 gttaccaatg cttaatcagt gaggcaccta tctcagcgat ctgtctattt cgttcatcca
     2281 tagttgcctg actccccgtc gtgtagataa ctacgatacg ggagggctta ccatctggcc
     2341 ccagtgctgc aatgataccg cgagacccac gctcaccggc tccagattta tcagcaataa
     2401 accagccagc cggaagggcc gagcgcagaa gtggtcctgc aactttatcc gcctccatcc
     2461 agtctattaa ttgttgccgg gaagctagag taagtagttc gccagttaat agtttgcgca
     2521 acgttgttgc cattgctaca ggcatcgtgg tgtcacgctc gtcgtttggt atggcttcat
     2581 tcagctccgg ttcccaacga tcaaggcgag ttacatgatc ccccatgttg tgcaaaaaag
     2641 cggttagctc cttcggtcct ccgatcgttg tcagaagtaa gttggccgca gtgttatcac
     2701 tcatggttat ggcagcactg cataattctc ttactgtcat gccatccgta agatgctttt
     2761 ctgtgactgg tgagtactca accaagtcat tctgagaata gtgtatgcgg cgaccgagtt
     2821 gctcttgccc ggcgtcaata cgggataata ccgcgccaca tagcagaact ttaaaagtgc
     2881 tcatcattgg aaaacgttct tcggggcgaa aactctcaag gatcttaccg ctgttgagat
     2941 ccagttcgat gtaacccact cgtgcaccca actgatcttc agcatctttt actttcacca
     3001 gcgtttctgg gtgagcaaaa acaggaaggc aaaatgccgc aaaaaaggga ataagggcga
     3061 cacggaaatg ttgaatactc atactcttcc tttttcaata ttattgaagc atttatcagg
     3121 gttattgtct catgagcgga tacatatttg aatgtattta gaaaaataaa caaatagggg
     3181 ttccgcgcac atttccccga aaagtgccac
//
