>Addgene plasmid #67522 | pSuper-PICK1 shRNA | addgene partial sequence | sequence record 148166 | H1 5'-tcgctatgtgttctgggaaa-3'
AATGTCTTTGGATTTGGGAATCTTATAAGTTCTGTATGAGACCACAGATCCCCGCCTCACCATCAAGAAG
TACCTTCAAGAGAGGTACTTCTTGATGGTGAGGCTTTTTTCTCGAGGGGGGGCCCGGTACCAGCTTTTGT
TCCCTTTAGTGAGGGTTAATTTCGAGCTTGGCGTAATCATGGTCATAGCTGTTTCCTGTGTGAAATTGTT
ATCCGCTCACAATTCCACACAACATACGAGCCGGAAGCATAAAGTGTAAAGCCTGGGGTGCCTAATGAGT
GAGCTAACTCACATTAATTGCGTTGCGCTCACTGCCCGCTTTCCAGTCGGGAAACCTGTCGTGCCAGCTG
CATTAATGAATCGGCCAACGCGCGGGGAGAGGCGGTTTGCGTATTGGGCGCTCTTCCGCTTCCTCGCTCA
CTGACTCGCTGCGCTCGGTCGTTCGGCTGCGGCGAGCGGTATCAGCTCACTCAAAGGCGGTAATACGGTT
ATCCACAGAATCAGGGGATAACGCAGGAAAGAACATGTGAGCAAAAGGCCAGCAAAAGGCCAGGAACCGT
AAAAAGGCCGCGTTGCTGGCGTTTTTCCATAGGCTCCGCCCCCCTGACGAGCATCACAAAAATCGACGCT
CAAGTCAGAGGTGGCGAAACCCGACAGGACTATAAAGATACCAGGCGTTTCCCCCTGGAAGCTCCCTCGT
GCGCTCTCCTGTTCCGACCCTGCCGCTTACCGGATACCTGTCCGCCTTTCTCCCTTCGGGAAGCGTGGCG
CTTTCTCATAGCTCACGCTGTAGGTATCTCAGTTCGGTGTAGGTCGTTCGCTCCAAGCTGGGCTGTGTGC
ACGAACCCCCCGTTCAGCCCGACCGCTGCGCCTTATCCGGTAACTATCGTCTTGAGTCCAACCCGGTAAG
ACACGACTTATCGCCACTGGCAGCAGCCACTGGTAACAGGATTAGCAGAGCGAGGTATGTAGGCGGTGCT
ACAGAGTTCTTGAAGTGGTGGCCTAACTACGGCTACACTAGAAGAACAGTATTTGGTATCTGCGCTCTGC
TGAAGCCAGTTACCTTCGGAAAAA
