>Addgene plasmid #67522 | pSuper-PICK1 shRNA | addgene partial sequence | sequence record 148167 | T3 5'-GCAATTAACCCTCACTAAAGG-3'
CGGGCCCCCCCTCGAGAAAAAAGCCTCACCATCAAGAAGTACCTCTCTTGAAGGTACTTCTTGATGGTGA
GGCGGGGATCTGTGGTCTCATACAGAACTTATAAGATTCCCAAATCCAAAGACATTTCACGTTTATGGTG
ATTTCCCAGAACACATAGCGACATGCAAATATTGCAGGGCGCCACTCCCCTGTCCCTCACAGCCATCTTC
CTGCCAGGGCGCACGCGCGCTGGGTGTTCCCGCCTAGTGACACTGGGCCCGCGATTCCTTGGAGCGGGTT
GATGACGTCAGCGTTCGAATTCCTGCAGCCCGGGGGATCCACTAGTTCTAGAGCGGCCGCCACCGCGGTG
GAGCTCCAATTCGCCCTATAGTGAGTCGTATTACAATTCACTGGCCGTCGTTTTACAACGTCGTGACTGG
GAAAACCCTGGCGTTACCCAACTTAATCGCCTTGCAGCACATCCCCCTTTCGCCAGCTGGCGTAATAGCG
AAGAGGCCCGCACCGATCGCCCTTCCCAACAGTTGCGCAGCCTGAATGGCGAATGGG
[124 nt withheld, positions 548-671]
C
[91 nt withheld, positions 673-763]
A
[49 nt withheld, positions 765-813]
CCTTTGACGTTGGAGTCCACGTTCTTTAATAGTGGACTCTTGTTCCAAACTGGAACAACACTCAACCCTA
TCTCGGTCTATTCTTTTGATTTATAAGGGATTTTGCCGATTTCGGCCTATTGGTTAAAAAATGAGCTGAT
TTAACAAAAATTTAACGCGAATTTTAACAAAATATTAACGCTTACAATTTAGGTGGCACTTTTCGGGGAA
ATGTGCGCGGAACCCCTATTTGTTTATTTTTCTAAATACATTCAAATATGTATCCGCTCATGAGACAATA
ACCCTGATAAATGCTTCAATAATATTGAAAAAGGAAGAGTATGAGT
